Addgene plasmid #36958: NC3 pCDNA3.1 FLAG WTX (1-804)
Depositing lab: Randall Moon. Depositing organization: University of Washington. Publication: Wilms tumor suppressor WTX negatively regulates WNT/beta-catenin signaling. Major MB, Camp ND, Berndt JD, Yi X, Goldenberg SJ, Hubbert C, Biechele TL, Gingras AC, Zheng N, Maccoss MJ, Angers S, Moon RT. Science. 2007 May 18;316(5827):1043-6. 10.1126/science/1141515 PubMed 17510365.
Backbone
  Vector backbone: pcDNA3.1
  Backbone manufacturer: Invitrogen
  Backbone size w/o insert (bp): 5400
  Vector type: Mammalian Expression
  Selectable markers: Neomycin (select with G418)
Growth in bacteria
  Bacterial resistance: Ampicillin, 100 μg/mL
  Growth temperature: 37°C
  Growth strain: DH5alpha
  Copy number: High Copy
Gene/Insert
  Gene/Insert name: WTX (alt name: Wilms tumor gene on the X chromosome)
  Species: H. sapiens (human)
  Insert size (bp): 2400
  Entrez Gene: AMER1 (a.k.a. FAM123B, OSCS, WTX)
  Promoter: CMV
  Tag / fusion protein: Flag (N terminal on backbone)
  Cloning method: Restriction Enzyme; 5′ cloning site AscI (unknown if destroyed); 3′ cloning site NotI (unknown if destroyed)
  Sequencing primers: 5′ CMV-F
Terms and licenses: Academic/Nonprofit Terms; Industry Terms: Not Available to Industry
How to cite: NC3 pCDNA3.1 FLAG WTX (1-804) was a gift from Randall Moon (Addgene plasmid # 36958 ; http://n2t.net/addgene:36958 ; RRID:Addgene_36958)
