[The description below was written by a language model from this plasmid's Addgene catalogue record.]
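Description:
NC3 pCDNA3.1 FLAG WTX (1-804) is a mammalian expression plasmid built on the Invitrogen pcDNA3.1 backbone (about 5.4 kb without insert). It carries a roughly 2.4 kb human insert encoding WTX, the Wilms tumor gene on the X chromosome, now designated AMER1 and also known as FAM123B. The "1-804" in the name presumably denotes the amino-acid residues encoded, which fits the insert size, although the record does not say whether this is a truncation or how it relates to the full-length protein. The insert was placed between AscI and NotI sites by restriction cloning, and the record does not note whether these sites survived. Transcription is driven by the CMV promoter, a strong constitutive promoter in most mammalian cell lines. A FLAG epitope supplied by the backbone is fused to the N terminus of the protein, allowing detection or affinity capture with anti-FLAG antibodies.

In bacteria the plasmid is maintained at high copy number under ampicillin selection. In mammalian cells its neomycin resistance marker allows G418 selection of stable transfectants, though the plasmid is equally suited to transient transfection. No feature table is provided, so other backbone elements such as the polyadenylation signal and the origins of replication are not itemised in the record.

The associated publication describes WTX as a negative regulator of WNT/beta-catenin signaling. This suggests the construct is used to express tagged WTX for studies of its function and protein interactions in that pathway, for example by immunoprecipitation or in overexpression assays. The record does not specify the experiments for which this particular construct was made.
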