>Addgene plasmid #36958 | NC3 pCDNA3.1 FLAG WTX (1-804) | addgene partial sequence | sequence record 48274 | CMV-F 5'-CGCAAATGGGCGGTAGGCGTG-3'
TGGCTACTAGAGAACCCACTGCTTACTGGCTTATCGAAATTAATACGACTCACTATAGGGAGACCCAAGC
TGGCTAGCGTTTAAACTTAAGCTTGGTACCGAGCTCGGATCCGCCACCATGGACTACAAGGACGACGACG
ACAAGGGCGGCGCGCCTATGGAGACCCAAAAGGATGAAGCTGCTCAGGCCAAGGGAGCTGCAGCCTCTGG
GAGTACCCGTGAACAAACAGCAGAAAAAGGAGCCAAGAACAAGGCAGCTGAGGCGACAGAAGGACCAACC
TCAGAGCCATCCTCATCCGGCCCAGGTAGGCTGAAGAAAACTGCCATGAAACTCTTTGGTGGCAAGAAGG
GTATCTGTACTCTGCCTAGTTTCTTTGGAGGGGGACGGAGCAAAGGTTCTGGGAAAGGCAGCTCCAAGAA
AGGTCTCAGCAAGAGCAAGACCCACGATGGCCTGAGTGAAGCAGCCCATGGCCCTGAAGATGTTGTCAGT
GAAGGAACTGGCTTCTCCCTGCCTTTGCCTGAGTTACCCTGCCAATTTCCCAGCTCTCAGAGTGCCCATG
GGGCTTTGGAGACAGGCTCCAGATGTAAGACATCTGTGGCTGGAGCCACAGAGAAAGCTGTGGCTGAGAA
GTTTCCCTCTATGCCCAAGCCAAAGAAAGGCCTAAAAGGCTTTTTTAGCAGTATCCGCCGTCACCGGAAG
AGCAAGGTCACTGGGGCTGAGCAAAGTGAGCCAGGGGCCAAGGGGCCTGAGAGGGTCAGAGCCAGGCCTC
ATGAGCACGTGAGCTCAGCCCCTCAGGTGCCCTGCTTTGAGGAGACCTTCCAAGCCCCTA
