>Addgene plasmid #36958 | NC3 pCDNA3.1 FLAG WTX (1-804) | addgene partial sequence | sequence record 49895 | BGH-rev 5'-TAGAAGGCACAGTCGAGG-3'
AGCGGCCGCCTACCAGGTCCCACACGCCTGAGTCACTTGGCGTTTGTCTTCAGTACCTGGGCATCTTATG
CTGGAAAAGAGGTTCCCATTGCTGGTGAACTCTACCAGGGCCTGTGAGAAACTCACAGTGGCATTCCCTT
CCTTCTCAACCTCCTCTTCCTCTGGATCTTCAGGGGGTGAATAAGTAGGGTAGGCCCTCCTGGGAGATCC
TCCAAAATTTGCTTCTTGCATGTCTGGCTCAAACATGGCATCACTCTGGAAGAGCTGCATCAGGCAGGTA
CTTTGATCTTTCTTGGAGCAGGTTCCTTCATAACGCTTCTCCAGAGGACGGAAGTCCCTCCAGTCTGGCT
CGCTGCTTGCAGTGGTGGGGAAAGCTGAGGTAATTCCCCGGTGGGAAATCTGAGAGGTCCCTGATACCCC
TGCTGCCAGGCCCATCACTGATGGGCCTAAGGGCCTCATCTGATACTCTAAGACGGGCTTCTCCTGCCGG
GCCTGGGTCTCTCGGACTTGAGTCTCTCTACAACGAACCTCTCGGGCCTGGGCTTCTCGGGTTCTGGCCT
CCCTGCCATGAGCTTCCCAAGTGTGGGCCTCCCTGGCATAGGCTTCCCTGCCATAAGCCTCTCGAGTATA
GGCCTCCCTGGCGTGGGCCTCCCTGGCATGAGCTTCTCGGGCACGTGCCTCCTGGGCCTCAAGCTGCTCC
CGCCGAAGCTCCCAATACAACAACTGTTTCTGGATGGTCACTAGCCGTTCTTCCTCTGTCTCCATTGCCC
CAGGTGGCCGGGAGGACAAAAAGGGCTCAAAGTTTAAGAAGGGGTCAAACATCTCAGAGCTTCGACCATG
GAGGTCATAAAGGCAGTCATCTCCAGGTGGAGAGTTCTCA
